Addgene plasmid #108235: pSW002-Pc-mTurquoise2
Purpose: Broad host bacterial expression vector with constitutive Pc promoter. Expresses mTurquoise2; codon optimized for P. fluorescens.
Depositing lab: Rosemarie Wilton. Depositing organization: Argonne National Laboratory. Publication: A New Suite of Plasmid Vectors for Fluorescence-Based Imaging of Root Colonizing Pseudomonads. Wilton R, Ahrendt AJ, Shinde S, Sholto-Douglas DJ, Johnson JL, Brennan MB, Kemner KM. Front Plant Sci. 2018 Feb 1;8:2242. doi: 10.3389/fpls.2017.02242. eCollection 2017. PubMed 29449848.
Backbone
  Vector backbone: pME6031
  Backbone manufacturer: obtained from Culture Collection of Switzerland
  Backbone size w/o insert (bp): 8248
  Total vector size (bp): 9226
  Modifications to backbone: Several restriction sites were removed to facilitate cloning
  Vector type: Bacterial Expression
Growth in bacteria
  Bacterial resistance: Tetracycline, 10 μg/mL
  Growth temperature: 37°C
  Growth strain: DH5alpha
  Copy number: Low Copy
Gene/Insert
  Gene/Insert name: Pc promoter - mTurquoise2
  Species: Synthetic
  Insert size (bp): 1031
  Mutation: codon optimized for experession in P. fluorescens
Terms and licenses: Academic/Nonprofit Terms; Industry Terms: Not Available to Industry
How to cite: pSW002-Pc-mTurquoise2 was a gift from Rosemarie Wilton (Addgene plasmid # 108235 ; http://n2t.net/addgene:108235 ; RRID:Addgene_108235)
