[The description below was written by a language model from this plasmid's Addgene catalogue record and pLannotate feature annotations shown in this document.]
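Description:
pSW002-Pc-mTurquoise2 is a broad-host-range bacterial expression plasmid of about 9.2 kb, built on a pME6031 backbone from which several restriction sites were removed to simplify cloning. It carries two replication systems. The pVS1 module from a Pseudomonas plasmid comprises the oriV origin, the RepA replication protein and the StaA stability protein, and it supports maintenance in pseudomonads. A p15A origin allows propagation in E. coli, where the plasmid is recorded as low copy. Selection is by tetracycline, through the tetA efflux gene (TcR) and its divergently oriented regulator tetR. The annotation also picks up short fragments of β-lactamase, a kanamycin phosphotransferase, a Tn903 transposition protein, an RSF origin and a bom site. These are partial matches, most likely remnants of the backbone's construction history, and should not be read as functional markers.

The payload is a synthetic cassette of roughly 1 kb in which the constitutive Pc promoter drives mTurquoise2, a monomeric, rapidly maturing cyan fluorescent protein derived from Aequorea victoria, here codon optimized for Pseudomonas fluorescens. The coding sequence lies on the reverse strand and is preceded by the efficient ribosome binding site of bacteriophage T7 gene 10. The Pc promoter is not annotated as a separate feature in the table. A small integrase gene fragment is annotated next to the cassette, on the downstream side of the reporter. Because expression needs no inducer, cells carrying the plasmid are continuously labelled. The construct belongs to a suite of vectors developed for fluorescence imaging of root-colonizing pseudomonads, where a stably maintained cyan tag allows bacteria to be tracked on plant roots and potentially distinguished from strains carrying other fluorescent proteins.
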