Features (pLannotate 1.2.2; 15 found; start..end, strand, type, name):
    218..619     +  CDS            Y4CG_SINFN (fragment): Protein inferred from homology: Swiss-Prot protein existence level 3. From Sinorhizobium fredii (strain NBRC 101917 / NGR234).
   1179..1808    +  CDS            pVS1 StaA: stability protein from the Pseudomonas plasmid pVS1 (Heeb et al., 2000)
   2237..3310    +  CDS            pVS1 RepA: replication protein from the Pseudomonas plasmid pVS1 (Heeb et al., 2000)
   3376..3570    +  rep_origin     pVS1 oriV: origin of replication for the Pseudomonas plasmid pVS1 (Heeb et al., 2000)
   3800..4113    +  CDS            bla(M) (fragment): β-lactamase lacking the signal sequence; bla(M); allows cytosolic expression of β-lactamase
   4279..4824    +  rep_origin     p15A ori: Plasmids containing the medium-copy-number p15A origin of replication can be propagated in E. coli cells that contain a second plasmid with the ColE1 origin.
   4912..4967    +  rep_origin     RSF ori (fragment): Plasmids containing the RSF 1030 origin of replication can be propagated in E. coli cells that contain additional plasmids with compatible origins.
   5066..5092    -  misc_feature   bom (fragment): basis of mobility region from pBR322
   5275..5412    -  CDS            int (fragment): INT2_ECOLX - Protein inferred from homology: Swiss-Prot protein existence level 3. Putative integrase believed to be involved in the insertion of antibiotic resistance genes into plasmids and transposons. From Escherichia coli.
   5478..6194    -  CDS            mTurquoise2: mTurquoise2 is a basic (constitutively fluorescent) cyan fluorescent protein published in 2012, derived from Aequorea victoria. It is reported to be a rapidly-maturing monomer with very low acid sensitivity.
   6202..6224    -  RBS            RBS: efficient ribosome binding site from bacteriophage T7 gene 10 (Olins and Rangwala, 1989)
   6503..6768    +  CDS            KanR (fragment): aminoglycoside phosphotransferase; aph(3')-Ia; confers resistance to kanamycin
   6909..7055    +  CDS            TRA2_ECOLX (fragment): Protein predicted: Swiss-Prot protein existence level 4. Required for transposition of transposon Tn903. From Escherichia coli.
   7228..7878    -  CDS            TetR: tetracycline resistance regulatory protein; tetR
   7984..9183    +  CDS            TcR: tetracycline efflux protein; tetA; confers resistance to tetracycline
>Addgene plasmid #108235 | pSW002-Pc-mTurquoise2 | addgene full sequence | sequence record 211432 | Addgene NGS Result
GATCCAACCCCTCCGCTGCTATAGTGCAGTCGGCTTCTGACGTTCAGTGCAGCCGTCTTCTGAAAACGAC
ATGTCGCACAAGTCCTAAGTTACGCGACAGGCTGCCGCCCTGCCCTTTTCCTGGCGTTTTCTTGTCGCGT
GTTTTAGTCGCATAAAGTAGAATACTTGCGACTAGAACCGGAGACATTACGCCATGAACAAGAGCGCCGC
CGCTGGCCTGCTGGGCTATGCCCGCGTCAGCACCGACGACCAGGACTTGACCAACCAACGGGCCGAACTG
CACGCGGCCGGCTGCACCAAGCTGTTTTCCGAGAAGATCACCGGCACCAGGCGCGACCGCCCGGAGCTGG
CCAGGATGCTTGACCACCTACGCCCTGGCGACGTTGTGACAGTGACCAGGCTAGACCGCCTGGCCCGCAG
CACCCGCGACCTACTGGACATTGCCGAGCGCATCCAGGAGGCCGGCGCGGGCCTGCGTAGCCTGGCAGAG
CCGTGGGCCGACACCACCACGCCGGCCGGCCGCATGGTGTTGACCGTGTTCGCCGGCATTGCCGAGTTCG
AGCGTTCCCTAATCATCGACCGCACCCGGAGCGGGCGCGAGGCCGCCAAGGCCCGAGGCGTGAAGTTTGG
CCCCCGCCCTACCCTCACCCCGGCACAGATCGCGCACGCCCGCGAGCTGATCGACCAGGAAGGCCGCACC
GTGAAAGAGGCGGCTGCACTGCTTGGCGTGCATCGCTCGACCCTGTACCGCGCACTTGAGCGCAGCGAGG
AAGTGACGCCCACCGAGGCCAGGCGGCGCGGTGCCTTCCGTGAGGACGCATTGACCGAGGCCGACGCCCT
GGCAGCCGCCGAGAATGAACGCCAAGAGGAACAAGCATGAAACCGCACCAGGACGGCCAGGACGAACCGT
TTTTCATTACCGAAGAGATCGAGGCGGAGATGATCGCGGCCGGGTACGTGTTCGAGCCGCCCGCGCACGT
CTCAACCGTGCGGCTGCATGAAATCCTGGCCGGTTTGTCTGATGCCAAGCTGGCGGCCTGGCCGGCCAGC
TTGGCCGCTGAAGAAACCGAGCGCCGCCGTCTAAAAAGGTGATGTGTATTTGAGTAAAACAGCTTGCGTC
ATGCGGTCGCTGCGTATATGATGCGATGAGTAAATAAACAAATACGCAAGGGGAACGCATGAAGGTTATC
GCTGTACTTAACCAGAAAGGCGGGTCAGGCAAGACGACCATCGCAACCCATCTAGCCCGCGCCCTGCAAC
TCGCCGGGGCCGATGTTCTGTTAGTCGATTCCGATCCCCAGGGCAGTGCCCGCGATTGGGCGGCCGTGCG
GGAAGATCAACCGCTAACCGTTGTCGGCATCGACCGCCCGACGATTGACCGCGACGTGAAGGCCATCGGC
CGGCGCGACTTCGTAGTGATCGACGGAGCGCCCCAGGCGGCGGACTTGGCTGTGTCCGCGATCAAGGCAG
CCGACTTCGTGCTGATTCCGGTGCAGCCAAGCCCTTACGACATATGGGCCACCGCCGACCTGGTGGAGCT
GGTTAAGCAGCGCATTGAGGTCACGGATGGAAGGCTACAAGCGGCCTTTGTCGTGTCGCGGGCGATCAAA
GGCACGCGCATCGGCGGTGAGGTTGCCGAGGCGCTGGCCGGGTACGAGCTGCCCATTCTTGAGTCCCGTA
TCACGCAGCGCGTGAGCTACCCAGGCACTGCCGCCGCCGGCACAACCGTTCTTGAATCAGAACCCGAGGG
CGACGCTGCCCGCGAGGTCCAGGCGCTGGCCGCTGAAATTAAATCAAAACTCATTTGAGTTAATGAGGTA
AAGAGAAAATGAGCAAAAGCACAAACACGCTAAGTGCCGGCCGTCCGAGCGCACGCAGCAGCAAGGCTGC
AACGTTGGCCAGCCTGGCAGACACGCCAGCCATGAAGCGGGTCAACTTTCAGTTGCCGGCGGAGGATCAC
ACCAAGCTGAAGATGTACGCGGTACGCCAAGGCAAGACCATTACCGAGCTGCTATCTGAATACATCGCGC
AGCTACCAGAGTAAATGAGCAAATGAATAAATGAGTAGATGAATTTTAGCGGCTAAAGGAGGCGGCATGG
AAAATCAAGAACAACCAGGCACCGACGCCGTGGAATGCCCCATGTGTGGAGGAACGGGCGGTTGGCCAGG
CGTAAGCGGCTGGGTTGTCTGCCGGCCCTGCAATGGCACTGGAACCCCCAAGCCCGAGGAATCGGCGTGA
GCGGTCGCAAACCATCCGGCCCGGTACAAATCGGCGCGGCGCTGGGTGATGACCTGGTGGAGAAGTTGAA
GGCCGCGCAGGCCGCCCAGCGGCAACGCATCGAGGCAGAAGCACGCCCCGGTGAATCGTGGCAAGCAGCC
GCTGATCGAATCCGCAAAGAATCCCGGCAACCGCCGGCAGCCGGTGCGCCGTCGATTAGGAAGCCGCCCA
AGGGCGACGAGCAACCAGATTTTTTCGTTCCGATGCTCTATGACGTGGGCACCCGCGATAGTCGCAGCAT
CATGGACGTGGCCGTTTTCCGTCTGTCGAAGCGTGACCGACGAGCTGGCGAGGTGATCCGCTACGAGCTT
CCAGACGGGCACGTAGAGGTTTCCGCAGGGCCGGCCGGCATGGCCAGTGTGTGGGATTACGACCTGGTAC
TGATGGCGGTTTCCCATCTAACCGAATCCATGAACCGATACCGGGAAGGGAAGGGAGACAAGCCCGGCCG
CGTGTTCCGTCCACACGTTGCGGACGTACTCAAGTTCTGCCGGCGAGCCGATGGCGGAAAGCAGAAAGAC
GACCTGGTAGAAACCTGCATTCGGTTAAACACCACGCACGTTGCCATGCAGCGTACGAAGAAGGCCAAGA
ACGGCCGCCTGGTGACGGTATCCGAGGGTGAAGCCTTGATTAGCCGCTACAAGATCGTAAAGAGCGAAAC
CGGGCGGCCGGAGTACATCGAGATCGAGCTAGCTGATTGGATGTACCGCGAGATCACAGAAGGCAAGAAC
CCGGACGTGCTGACGGTTCACCCCGATTACTTTTTGATCGATCCCGGCATCGGCCGTTTTCTCTACCGCC
TGGCACGCCGCGCCGCAGGCAAGGCAGAAGCCAGATGGTTGTTCAAGACGATCTACGAACGCAGTGGCAG
CGCCGGAGAGTTCAAGAAGTTCTGTTTCACCGTGCGCAAGCTGATCGGGTCAAATGACCTGCCGGAGTAC
GATTTGAAGGAGGAGGCGGGGCAGGCTGGCCCGATCCTAGTCATGCGCTACCGCAACCTGATCGAGGGCG
AAGCATCCGCCGGTTCCTAATGTACGGAGCAGATGCTAGGGCAAATTGCCCTAGCAGGGGAAAAAGGTCG
AAAAGGTCTCTTTCCTGTGGATAGCACGTACATTGGGAACCCAAAGCCGTACATTGGGAACCGGAACCCG
TACATTGGGAACCCAAAGCCGTACATTGGGAACCGGTCACACATGTAAGTGACTGATATAAAAGAGAAAA
AAGGCGATTTTTCCGCCTAAAACTCTTTAAAACTTATTAAAACTCTTAAAACCCGCCTGGCCTGTGCATA
ACTGTCTGGCCAGCGCACAGCCGAAGAGCTGCAAAAAGCGCCTACCCTTCGGTCGCTGCGCTCCCTACGC
CCCGCCGCTTCGCGTCGGCCTATCGCGGCCGATGGCCGCTCAAAAATGGCTGGCCTACGGCCAGGCAATC
TACCAGGGCGCGGACAAGCCGCGCCGTCGCCACTCGACCGCCGGCGCTGAGGTCTGCCTCGTGAAGAAGG
TGTTGCTGACTCATACCAGGCAATGGCAACAACGTTGCGCAAACTATTAACTGGCGAACTACTTACTCTA
GCTTCCCGGCAACAATTAATAGACTGGATGGAGGCGGATAAAGTTGCAGGACCACTTCTGCGCTCGGCCC
TTCCGGCTGGCTGGTTTATTGCTGATAAATCTGGAGCCGGTGAGCGTGGGTCTCGCGGTATCATTGCAGC
ACTGGGGCCAGATGGTAAGCCCTCCCGTATCGTAGTTATCTACACGACGGGGAGTCAGGCAACTATGGAT
GAACGAAATAGACAGATCGCTGAGATAGGTGCCTCACTGATTAAGCATTGGTAACTGTCAGACCAAGTTT
ACTCATATATACTTTAGATTGATTTAAAACTTCATTTTTAATTTAAAAGGATCTAGGTGAAGATCCTTTT
TGATAATCTCATGACCAAAATCCCTTAACGTGAGTTTTCGTTCCACTGAGCGTCAGACCCCTTAATAAGA
TGATCTTCTTGAGATCGTTTTGGTCTGCGCGTAATCTCTTGCTCTGAAAACGAAAAAACCGCCTTGCAGG
GCGGTTTTTCGAAGGTTCTCTGAGCTACCAACTCTTTGAACCGAGGTAACTGGCTTGGAGGAGCGCAGTC
ACCAAAACTTGTCCTTTCAGTTTAGCCTTAACCGGCGCATGACTTCAAGACTAACTCCTCTAAATCAATT
ACCAGTGGCTGCTGCCAGTGGTGCTTTTGCATGTCTTTCCGGGTTGGACTCAAGACGATAGTTACCGGAT
AAGGCGCAGCGGTCGGACTGAACGGGGGGTTCGTGCATACAGTCCAGCTTGGAGCGAACTGCCTACCCGG
AACTGAGTGTCAGGCGTGGAATGAGACAAACGCGGCCATAACAGCGGAATGACACCGGTAAACCGAAAGG
CAGGAACAGGAGAGCGCACGAGGGAGCCGCCAGGGGGAAACGCCTGGTATCTTTATAGTCCTGTCGGGTT
TCGCCACCACTGATTTGAGCGTCAGATTTCGTGATGCTTGTCAGGGGGGCGGAGCCTATGGAAAAACGGC
TTTGCCGCGGCCCTCTCACTTCCCTGTTAAGTATCTTCCTGGCATCTTCCAGGAAATCTCCGCCCCGTTC
GTAAGCCATTTCCGCTCGCCGCAGTCGAACGACCGAGCGTAGCGAGTCAGTGAGCGAGGAAGCGGAATAT
ATCCTGTATCACATATTCTGCTGACGCACCGGTGCAGCCTTTTTTCTCCTGCCACATGAAGCACTTCACT
GACACCCTCATCAGTGCCAACATAGTAAGCCAGTATACACTCCGCTAGCGCTGAGGTCTGCCTCGTGAAG
AAGGTGTTGCTGACTCATACCAGGTAGTCCGAGGAGCTTTATGCTTGTAAACCGTTTTGTGAAAAAATTT
TTAAAATAAAAAAGGGGACCTCTAGGGTCCCCAATTAATTAGTAATATAATCTATTAAAGGTCATTCAAA
AGGTCATCCACCGGATCAATTCCCCTGCTCGCGCAGGCTGGGTGCCAAGCTCTCGGGTAACATCAAGGCC
CGATCCTTGGAGCCCTTGCCCTCCCGCACGATGATCGTGCCGTGATCGAAATCCAGATCCTTGACCCGCA
GTTGCAAACCCTCACTGATCCGCTAGTCCGAGGCCTCGAGATGCTTAAAGCTTAGTGATGGTGATGATGA
TGTGCGGCCGCTTACGCCTTGTACAGCTCGTCCATGCCCAGGGTGATGCCGGCCGCGGTCACGAACTCCA
GCAGAACCATGTGGTCGCGTTTTTCGTTAGGATCTTTACTGAGTTTACTTTGGGTGGAGAGGTAATGGTT
GTCAGGCAGCAGAACGGGGCCGTCGCCGATGGGGGTATTTTGTTGATAATGGTCTGCGAGTTGAACACCG
CCGTCTTCGATATTATGGCGGATTTTAAAATTAGCTTTGATGCCGTTTTTCTGTTTGTCAGCGGTGATGT
AAACGTTGTCGGAGAAATAGTTGTATTCGAGTTTGTGGCCCAGGATGTTACCGTCTTCCTTAAAATCAAT
GCCCTTCAGTTCGATGCGGTTGACCAGGGTATCGCCTTCGAATTTCACTTCGGCCCGAGTTTTGTAGTTG
CCGTCGTCTTTGAAGAAAATGGTGCGTTCTTGAACATAGCCTTCTGGCATGGCGCTTTTGAAGAAATCGT
GTTGTTTCATATGGTCGGGGTAACGGGCAAAGCATTGGACGCCCCAGCTCAAGGTGGTCACGAGGGTAGG
CCAAGGAACAGGGAGTTTGCCGGTAGTGCAGATAAATTTCAGGGTCAGTTTGCCGTAAGTTGCATCGCCC
TCGCCTTCGCCGCTCACGGAAAATTTATGGCCATTCACGTCGCCATCGAGTTCCACGAGGATTGGCACAA
CGCCGGTAAAGAGCTCTTCGCCCTTGGAATTCATATGTATATCTCCTTCTTAAAGTTAAACAAAATTATT
TCTTGAACGGGTTCGCTACCTGCATTACAGCCTACAGACCGAGAAGGCTTATGTCTACTGGGCCAAGGCA
TTTGTGTTGTGGACGGCCCGCAGCCTTGGTGGGTTTCGACATCCGCGCGAAATGGGGCAAGCTGAAGTCG
AGGGTTTTCTGACCATGCTCGCCACCGAGAAGCAAGTGGCGCCGGCCACCCACCGGCAGGCGCTCAACGC
GCTGTTGTTCTTGTATCGGCAACGCGTCGACGTCATATGGATCCGATATCGCCGTGGCGGCCAGCTTTTG
CCATTCTCACCGGATTCAGTCGTCACTCATGGTGATTTCTCACTTGATAACCTTATTTTTGACGAGGGGA
AATTAATAGGTTGTATTGATGTTGGACGAGTCGGAATCGCAGACCGATACCAGGATCTTGCCATCCTATG
GAACTGCCTCGGTGAGTTTTCTCCTTCATTACAGAAACGGCTTTTTCAAAAATATGGTATTGATAATCCT
GATATGAATAAATTGCAGTTTCATTTGATGCTCGATGAGTTTTTCTAATCAGAATTGGTTAATTGGTTGT
AACACTGGCAGAGCATTACGCTGACTTGACGGGACGGCGGCTTTGTTGAATAAATCGAACTTTTGCTGAG
TTGAAGGATCAGATCACGCATCTTCCCGACAACGCAGACCGTTCCGTGGCAAAGCAAAAGTTCAAAATCA
CCAACTGGTCCACCTACAACAAAGCTCTCATCAACCGTGGCTCCCTCACTTTCTGGCTGGATGATGGGGC
GATTCAGGCCTGGTATGAGTCAGCAACACCTTCTTCACGAGGCAGACCTCAGCGCCAGAAGGCCGCCAGA
GAGGCCGAGCGCGGCCGTGAGGCTTGGACGCTAGGGCAGGGCATGAAAAAGCCCGTAGCGGGCTGCTACG
GGCGTCTGACGCGGTGGAAAGGGGGAGGGGATGTTGTCTACATGGCTCTGCTGTAGTGAGTGGGTTGCGC
TCCGGCAGCGGTCCTGATCAATCGTCACCCTTTCTCGGTCCTTCAACGTTCCTGACAACGAGCCTCCTTT
TCGCCAATCCATCGACAATCACCGCGAGTCCCTGCTCGAACGCTGCGTCCGGACCGGCTTCGTCGAAGGC
GTCTATCGCGGCCCGCAACAGCGGCGAGAGCGGAGCCTGTTCAACGGTGCCGCCGCGCTCGCCGGCATCG
CTGTCGCCGGCCTGCTCCTCAAGCACGGCCCCAACAGTGAAGTAGCTGATTGTCATCAGCGCATTGACGG
CGTCCCCGGCCGAAAAACCCGCCTCGCAGAGGAAGCGAAGCTGCGCGTCGGCCGTTTCCATCTGCGGTGC
GCCCGGTCGCGTGCCGGCATGGATGCGCGCGCCATCGCGGTAGGCGAGCAGCGCCTGCCTGAAGCTGCGG
GCATTCCCGATCAGAAATGAGCGCCAGTCGTCGTCGGCTCTCGGCACCGAATGCGTATGATTCTCCGCCA
GCATGGCTTCGGCCAGTGCGTCGAGCAGCGCCCGCTTGTTCCTGAAGTGCCAGTAAAGCGCCGGCTGCTG
AACCCCCAACCGTTCCGCCAGTTTGCGTGTCGTCAGACCGTCTACGCCGACCTCGTTCAACAGGTCCAGG
GCGGCACGGATCACTGTATTCGGCTGCAACTTTGTCATGCTTGACACTTTATCACTGATAAACATAATAT
GTCCACCAACTTATCAGTGATAAAGAATCCGCGCGTTCAATCGGACCAGCGGAGGCTGGTCCGGAGGCCA
GACGTGAAACCCAACATACCCCTGATCGTAATTCTGAGCACTGTCGCGCTCGACGCTGTCGGCATCGGCC
TGATTATGCCGGTGCTGCCGGGCCTCCTGCGCGATCTGGTTCACTCGAACGACGTCACCGCCCACTATGG
CATTCTGCTGGCGCTGTATGCGTTGGTGCAATTTGCCTGCGCACCTGTGCTGGGCGCGCTGTCGGATCGT
TTCGGGCGGCGGCCAATCTTGCTCGTCTCGCTGGCCGGCGCCACTGTCGACTACGCCATCATGGCGACAG
CGCCTTTCCTTTGGGTTCTCTATATCGGGCGGATCGTGGCCGGCATCACCGGGGCGACTGGGGCGGTAGC
CGGCGCTTATATTGCCGATATCACTGATGGCGATGAGCGCGCGCGGCACTTCGGCTTCATGAGCGCCTGT
TTCGGGTTCGGGATGGTCGCGGGACCTGTGCTCGGTGGGCTGATGGGCGGTTTCTCCCCCCACGCTCCGT
TCTTCGCCGCGGCAGCCTTGAACGGCCTCAATTTCCTGACGGGCTGTTTCCTTTTGCCGGAGTCGCACAA
AGGCGAACGCCGGCCGTTACGCCGGGAGGCTCTCAACCCGCTCGCTTCGTTCCGGTGGGCCCGGGGCATG
ACCGTCGTCGCCGCCCTGATGGCGGTCTTCTTCATCATGCAACTTGTCGGACAGGTGCCGGCCGCGCTTT
GGGTCATTTTCGGCGAGGATCGCTTTCACTGGGACGCGACCACGATCGGCATTTCGCTTGCCGCATTTGG
CATTCTGCATTCACTCGCCCAGGCAATGATCACCGGCCCTGTAGCCGCCCGGCTCGGCGAAAGGCGGGCA
CTCATGCTCGGAATGATTGCCGACGGCACAGGCTACATCCTGCTTGCCTTCGCGACACGGGGATGGATGG
CGTTCCCGATCATGGTCCTGCTTGCTTCGGGTGGCATCGGAATGCCGGCGCTGCAAGCAATGTTGTCCAG
GCAGGTGGATGAGGAACGTCAGGGGCAGCTGCAAGGCTCACTGGCGGCGCTCACCAGCCTGACCTCGATC
GTCGGACCCCTCCTCTTCACGGCGATCTATGCGGCTTCTATAACAACGTGGAACGGGTGGGCATGGATTG
CAGGCGCTGCCCTCTACTTGCTCTGCCTGCCGGCGCTGCGTCGCGGGCTTTGGAGCGGCGCAGGGCAACG
AGCCGATCGCTGATCGTGGAAACGATAGGGGCCGCTCTAGTACTAGCTAGAACTAT
